>Addgene plasmid #124347 | pAS1-rab-3P::his-24::CyOFP | addgene full sequence | sequence record 241978 | Addgene NGS Result
CTAAATTGTAAGCGTTAATATTTTGTTAAAATTCGCGTTAAATTTTTGTTAAATCAGCTCATTTTTTAAC
CAATAGGCCGAAATCGGCAAAATCCCTTATAAATCAAAAGAATAGACCGAGATAGGGT
[37 nt withheld, positions 129-165]
AAAGAACGTGGACTCCAACGTCAAAGG
[49 nt withheld, positions 193-241]
T
[91 nt withheld, positions 243-333]
G
[124 nt withheld, positions 335-458]
CCCATTCGCCATTCAGGCTGCGCAACTGTTGGGAAGGGCGATCGGTGCGGGCCTCTTCGCTATTACGCCA
GCTGGCGAAAGGGGGATGTGCTGCAAGGCGATTAAGTTGGGTAACGCCAGGGTTTTCCCAGTCACGACGT
TGTAAAACGACGGCCAGTGAGCGCGCGTAATACGACTCACTATAGGGCGAATTGGAGCTCCACCGCGGAC
TAGTGGATCCCCCGGGCTGCAGGCGAGTTTTGACTGGCTTTCAAAAACTGAGTGATTACTAATTATTTTT
GAAAAAATTAACAGTTGTGATATGATATTTAGACATTTTTGCAATATATAATTTGTTTGAAAAAAAAACA
TTTTTTAATGGTCTTCGAAGCTATAATAGTTTTTCGTAAAATTTTAAATAAAACAGCTGACAGATATCCA
CATTCAATAATTGAAAGTATGCAGTTCTCTTTTTTTTTGTCAAATAGAAAAAAAGTAACAGATGGTCAGA
TATAATCTAGGTTAATCTGACTCTGGTCATCGATGAACTCATTTTCATCATAATCATTCTTCTTTCAAAT
GGTCTGTTCGGAATTCGAATATTCAATAAATGGATATCTTATTAGATGCTCCGGATTTATTCCACCAAAC
TTCCAAGACGTAAGTTCAATTTAAACAAAATTACTATAGCTTGAAAAAATGAGAAAAAACGAGCAGATAA
AAAAATAACAGAAAAAATCCATAAAAATGACGAGGGTTCCGTGCGAAAATCGTCATTGTTTTTGGCTTGC
ATCACACTTTTCCGCGAGTCAGCCACACTGTTTTATCGATTATTATTTTTCTGATTTCAGAAACCGGAAA
CTTACAACTGAGATGCTTTCATTTTGATTTTTTTAAATTTAGTTTTGATTTCAGCGATTTGTTTGAATAT
AATTATGCATGAGTTGGCTTTTGCATTTTTAGATAAATAAGTTCACATGCTCGGACAAATTGTGTGGTTT
AATCTGTGAAAGTTTTGAATCTTCTGTTTGAAAAAAAAAACATTTTTAATTTGTATATACGAGTGAATTG
GTTAGGCCCTGGTTACGTTTTCCAGCGAATTCATTCAAATTTCTTATTTTTTCTATTTTTTCAATTAAAT
AATTTAGTTCTCTATCACATGTGTATGATCAAAATTTCATTCCTAATCGTAAGCAAATTTAGGCTCATCC
GTAGTATAATTTTGTTATGAAGGGCTTCACAGTAAAAGCTCAAACTCCAACATTTAGCAACTAGCAACCA
ACAAAAAACCAAAGAAATGTCAGTTTTGAAAAGTCGTTATTTCTTTGTCTTCTCACAATTCACACATCAT
CTTCTCGTTTTCCTCCGTTTTTTTGTCGTGCTTCCTTCTTTTCTTTACACATTTTTCTAACCTTTTTTTA
AGTCTATCCTCTCCTAATCCTTTGTACTCTCTAATCAGTTTTGCTGGTTGTGCTGCACAATTTTTATCAG
ATTTATGCGCGAAACAAAAGCCTCTCGCGGAGAGCTCCGCCAAATCCGGTCTTCTTTTTTCCTTGCCTAT
CGGATTTCACAAACATTCAGTTTGTCACTTGACGATGTGTTGGAGGCATTACTACTAGGAAGTGTTATTC
ATATTTTTTATTCGTTTCTTTTTGGTGACTAAACGAAATATTCCGAACGTTTTCCTGATTTCAGGCGGCG
GAAACGAAGAAGACCACGAATAATCAACAGGCTGCCATTGCATCCGCCAGAAGTCGAGTGAGTTCTTTGA
AAATCTTTATTAGAGTTATTTGTGACAATTTGCCACTTTTTTTTTAATGTTTAATGAATCTGTAACGAAA
TTAATACCAAGGGTGTCCAACAGAACTATCTGAGCGGTTATTTAATTTTTAGATAGTATATTTCTTCCGA
TCGTAACATACATATTTTCAAGCATAGTACTGTGATTTAAGTTACAGTTTTCCAATCAGTCTTGATTTTA
ATAAAAACTTTTCAACTGCAAAAATGCCTCTGAAGTATTTTTCTATATTTTTATAGTTGAATAATTTTTT
GATTGGCACAAAGACCGCCGAGATATGAGCCGTTAAAGTAAAGCTGCATGGATTCAATATGGTTTGTATT
TGATTGGAGTCACTTACATGGAAATATTTGTATTTAAATCTCATATTTTAAAACAAGACAAACACCAAAT
TAAATTTTTATTAATCTGAACATTTTTCAATCGATTTGGTAAACAAATTATTAGATGTTTCCCTCAAAAA
TTGTAACAATTCCTAAATTGTGGCACTTATAATAACATCGTCCTGAATTCTCAAAAAAAACCGAATGCTA
AGAGAGATTTCGTTTAACTGGGACCTGTAACTGAATTTTCAAATATTGGCAGTTTTTGATAAACTGGGAG
GGAAATCAAAAACCAAAACTACAGTACCCCTCGTGTTATAATAAATTGTCATTCACTCCTTTTTTGTTCC
CAACATTTGCTCCCATCTCCTGACGAGAAAGAACAATTTTATGAGCACGGGAACCCGTGGGCGTCCATCC
GTTCCTCCTGTGCAATTTCAGCCCCCTTCCTCTACATTCTCTGTGTTCCCGTTTTTATCGTTTTATGGGT
ATCGGGAACGGACAGATCGCTTCCATTTGCTTCTATTCCGTCCTCACAAGACGTCCCACTAACTGATTTT
CTTCTGATTTCTTTTCACTGAAAATGGGAAAGAAAGAAAAAGACGATGAATCGACGACTTCTTCTCAGGA
GAAGGTGAAGAAGAAGGATAAGGAGAAAGTTCATCTAAGGCTGAAAGATAAAGTAAAAAAACTTAGAAAA
TCTAAGTCGATTGCAGTATCTTCTCCAGCTGATTATATGACTTGTCAGTGTGAACCATGCAAAAAAGTAG
CTCTCGAGGTAATAATTTTTAAACTCAATACGTAGTTAAGTTTGAACTCCTTTTAATTTACTTATCATCT
AATTTACCGTCACAATAGTACTTCCATTAGCAATTATTTTAAAATTACATGCATAGCTTCAATGTTCGTT
TTTTTGCGTTCTCATATCGTATGTTGTCTGCCTCTCGAATACTGACTGTCCGACTAGAATGTCCCGGTAG
GATTACTGTACGGTCACTGGGAATAAACTGTTTCTGAAATCAATCTGAAATTCCGTAGATCTTCTTGGTT
CAATTTCTTATTCCTCAATCTTTGGACAACGTCACCTTCAGAGTCGTCGTTGAGTATCCCATCATTAACT
AGTCAATCTTTCTCTCTTTTTCATTTCCCCCAACTTTTCTGCATATTTTTTGACGACGACGACCTCGACG
GCAACGAGAATACATTTATCTATTTTTTAGTATAGCATATATACATTTTCTACTTTTCTCTAACCCATTT
CAGACGTATAGATTTTGGTTTTCGAATGCAACTTTGAGATTTTTCAAAGATCTTCAGATGGGAGCAGTGG
ACTGTCTATTTGATATTCTTAAAATGTACTCTATAAAAGATGAAACTGTAATGACCAATTCCCTACATAA
ATATTTTTAACTAATTGGTCGGATATTTGGGGATCAGAGAAGTACTTGTTTTTGCGATATTAATAATGAT
ATATTTTTCTAGTAAAAAAATGTTAAGCGATTTGTGAATAATTAAGTTGGCTTGAAAAAGATTTTTTGAT
AGCTATGTATTTTGTTAATTTAAATCAGATTTTAAAACTTTATTATTGACTATTTATATATATTATATAT
TATATATTTTCATGGTTTAATCAAAATCTATTAAATTATTTCTAAGATCTCTAAATATCGAATTCTCTAA
AAAGCTTCATCAACAAAAGCATTTCAATTATCTAACACAATGAGAATAATTCAAGAACTGAAATAGAAAG
AAATCTAGAAAAAAAAGAGAGTGAGGTGCCCTATTAAATCGGTGCTCTCCTCTCTAACAGAAGCGCCTAC
ACGCACCCAAGAGAGCTCTTTTTCTTTCTTTTTTCGGAGCACACATACACGCATACACTCCTCAGAAGTG
TATAGAGAAAATGGGAGAAGAAGCGAAAGAAGACGAAGAAGCGGTTGTGATGTATGCATCGGGCGTTTCT
ATCCCTCTCCGTGAGCAACGAGCTAGTCAACCCATCGATCCATTTTTGTGAGCACACACAGAGAGAGACT
CAAACACACTCACAGCTTCACACTGAGCTCCAAGAGCTCTGTAGAGAGAAGCCAGAGTATGCTTTCCTCG
ATTTTCCTAACGTCTTCTTCTTCTGCTTTTTTCTTTTTCCCAACGAGTTGTAGTCCACTAACTTCAATTT
TTCCTCCAGAGAAAGAGTTTTAGAGAGACAGCTGATAAATACACTAGAGAAATAAAAAGAATGATAAAAA
TTTGCTATTTTAATCAGTTCCCTCTCGTTTCTCTAAGTTTTGTTGTTGGGTTGGGAAATTAAAATTGGAA
AATGGAAATAACGTTTTTTTCTGTCTAATCTTGAATTCTCCAGACATTTCTTATTTCCTTTTTTGTTGCA
AGTTTTTCTTCCTTCTCTAATTTTTAATCAAAGATATCTCGCTATGAACTTTGAATTTTTGATATTTTGA
TTCTATAAATACATAAAGTAATCTAAATGCTCTTTTAAAATAAATCTACAGTAGCCCTATTTTCAGCCTA
GGATGTCTGATTCCGCTGTTGTTGCCGCCGCTGTCGAGCCAAAGGTCCCAAAGGCTAAGGCCGCCAAGGC
CGCCAAGCCAGCCGCCAAGGCCGCCAAGCCAACCAAAGTTGCCAAGGCCAAGGCTCCAGTCGCTCACCCA
CCATACATCAACATGATCAAGGAGGCCATCAAGCAGCTCAAGGACCGCAAAGGAGCTTCCAAGCAGGCAA
TCCTCAAGTTCATCTCCCAAAACTACAAGCTCGGAGACAATGTCATCCAGATCAATGCTCATCTCCGTCA
GGCTCTCAAGCGTGGTGTCACCAGCAAGGCCCTTGTTCAAGCCGCCGGATCCGGAGCCAACGGACGTTTC
CGTGTGCCAGAGAAGGCCGCCGCCGCCAAGAAGCCAGCAGCAGCCAAGAAGCCAGCAGCAGCCAAGAAAC
CAGCAGCCGCCAAGAAAGCCACTGGAGAGAAGAAGGCAAAGAAGCCAGCCGCTGCCAAGCCAAAGAAGGC
CGCCACCGGAGATAAGAAGGTCAAGAAGGCCAAGAGCCCAAAGAAGGTTGCCAAGCCAGCTGCCAAGAAG
GTCGCCAAGTCTCCAGCCAAGAAGGCCGCTCCAAAGAAGATCGCCAAGCCAGCTGCCAAGAAGGCCGCCA
AGCCAGCCGCCAAGGCCGCATGCATGGTGAGCAAGGGCGAGGAGCTGATCAAGGAGAACATGAGAAGCAA
GCTGTACCTGGAAGGCAGCGTGAACGGCCACCAGTTCAAGTGCACCCACGAAGGGGAGGGCAAGCCCTAC
GAGGGCAAGCAGACCAACAGGATCAAGGTGGTGGAGGGAGGCCCCCTGCCGTTCGCATTCGACATCCTGG
CCACCCACTTTATGTACGGGAGCAAGGTGTTCATCAAGTACCCCGCCGACCTCCCCGATTATTTTAAGCA
GTCCTTCCCTGAGGGCTTCACATGGGAGAGAGTCATGGTGTTCGAAGACGGGGGCGTGCTGACCGCCACC
CAGGACACCAGCCTCCAGGACGGCGAGCTCATCTACAACGTCAAGGTCAGAGGGGTGAACTTCCCAGCCA
ACGGCCCCGTGATGCAGAAGAAAACACTGGGCTGGGAGCCCAGCACCGAGACCATGTACCCCGCTGACGG
CGGCCTGGAAGGCAGATGCGACAAGGCCCTGAAGCTCGTGGGCGGGGGCCACCTGCACGTCAACTTCAAG
ACCACATACAAGTCCAAGAAACCCGTGAAGATGCCCGGCGTCCACTACGTGGACCGCAGACTGGAAAGAA
TCAAGGAGGCCGACAACGAGACCTACGTCGAGCAGTACGAGCACGCTGTGGCCAGATACTCCAACCTGGG
CGGAGGCATGGACGAGCTGTACAAGTAAAAGCTTTGGAATTCATCTCGCGCCCGTGCCTCTGACTTCTAA
GTCCAATTACTCTTCAACATCCCTACATGCTCTTTCTCCCTGTGCTCCCACCCCCTATTTTTGTTATTAT
CAAAAAACTTCTCTTAATTTCTTTGTTTTTTAGCTTCTTTTAAGTCACCTCTAACAATGAAATTGTGTAG
ATTCAAAAATAGAATTAATTCGTAATAAAAAGTCGAAAAAAATTGTGCTCCCTCCCCCCATTAATAATAA
TTCTATCCCAAAATCTACACAATGTTCTGTGTACACTTCTTATGTTTTTTACTTCTGATAAATTTTTTTG
AAACATCATAGAAAAAACCGCACACAAAATACCTTATCATATGTTACGTTTCAGTTTATGACCGCAATTT
TTATTTCTTCGCACGTCTGGGCCTCTCATGACGTCAAATCATGCTCATCGTGAAAAAGTTTTGGAGTATT
TTTGGAATTTTTCAATCAAGTGAAAGTTTATGAAATTAATTTTCCTGCTTTTGCTTTTTGGGGTTTCCCC
TATTGTTTGTCAAGATTTCGAGGACGGCGTTTTTCTTGCTAAAATCACAAGTATTGATGAGCACGATGCA
AGAAAGATCGGAAGAAGGTTTGGGTTTGAGGCTCAGTGGAAGGTGAGTAGAAGTTGATAATTTGAAAGTG
GAGTAGTGTCTATGGGGTTTTTGCCTTAAATGACAGAATACATTCCCAATATACCAAACATAACTGTTTG
GGCCCGGTACCCAGCTTTTGTTCCCTTTAGTGAGGGTTAATTGCGCGCTTGGCGTAATCATGGTCATAGC
TGTTTCCTGTGTGAAATTGTTATCCGCTCACAATTCCACACAACATACGAGCCGGGAGCATAAAGTGTAA
AGCCTGGGGTGCCTAATGAGTGAGCTAACTCACATTAATTGCGTTGCGCTCACTGCCCGCTTTCCAGTCG
GGAAACCTGTCGTGCCAGCTGCATTAATGAATCGGCCAACGCGCGGGGAGAGGCGGTTTGCGTATTGGGC
GCTCTTCCGCTTCCTCGCTCACTGACTCGCTGCGCTCGGTCGTTCGGCTGCGGCGAGCGGTATCAGCTCA
CTCAAAGGCGGTAATACGGTTATCCACAGAATCAGGGGATAACGCAGGAAAGAACATGTGAGCAAAAGGC
CAGCAAAAGGCCAGGAACCGTAAAAAGGCCGCGTTGCTGGCGTTTTTCCATAGGCTCCGCCCCCCTGACG
AGCATCACAAAAATCGACGCTCAAGTCAGAGGTGGCGAAACCCGACAGGACTATAAAGATACCAGGCGTT
TCCCCCTGGAAGCTCCCTCGTGCGCTCTCCTGTTCCGACCCTGCCGCTTACCGGATACCTGTCCGCCTTT
CTCCCTTCGGGAAGCGTGGCGCTTTCTCATAGCTCACGCTGTAGGTATCTCAGTTCGGTGTAGGTCGTTC
GCTCCAAGCTGGGCTGTGTGCACGAACCCCCCGTTCAGCCCGACCGCTGCGCCTTATCCGGTAACTATCG
TCTTGAGTCCAACCCGGTAAGACACGACTTATCGCCACTGGCAGCAGCCACTGGTAACAGGATTAGCAGA
GCGAGGTATGTAGGCGGTGCTACAGAGTTCTTGAAGTGGTGGCCTAACTACGGCTACACTAGAAGAACAG
TATTTGGTATCTGCGCTCTGCTGAAGCCAGTTACCTTCGGAAAAAGAGTTGGTAGCTCTTGATCCGGCAA
ACAAACCACCGCTGGTAGCGGTGGTTTTTTTGTTTGCAAGCAGCAGATTACGCGCAGAAAAAAAGGATCT
CAAGAAGATCCTTTGATCTTTTCTACGGGGTCTGACGCTCAGTGGAACGAAAACTCACGTTAAGGGATTT
TGGTCATGAGATTATCAAAAAGGATCTTCACCTAGATCCTTTTAAATTAAAAATGAAGTTTTAAATCAAT
CTAAAGTATATATGAGTAAACTTGGTCTGACAGTTACCAATGCTTAATCAGTGAGGCACCTATCTCAGCG
ATCTGCCTATTTCGTTCATCCATAGTTGCCTGACTCCCCGTCGTGTAGATAACTACGATACGGGAGGGCT
TACCATCTGGCCCCAGTGCTGCAATGATACCGCGAGACCCACGCTCACCGGCTCCAGATTTATCAGCAAT
AAACCAGCCAGCCGGAAGGGCCGAGCGCAGAAGTGGTCCTGCAACTTTATCCGCCTCCATCCAGTCTATT
AATTGTTGCCGGGAAGCTAGAGTAAGTAGTTCGCCAGTTAATAGTTTGCGCAACGTTGTTGCCATTGCTA
CAGGCATCGTGGTGTCACGCTCGTCGTTTGGTATGGCTTCATTCAGCTCCGGTTCCCAACGATCAAGGCG
AGTTACATGATCCCCCATGTTGTGCAAAAAAGCGGTTAGCTCCTTCGGTCCTCCGATCGTTGTCAGAAGT
AAGTTGGCCGCAGTGTTATCACTCATGGTTATGGCAGCACTGCATAATTCTCTTACTGTCATGCCATCCG
TAAGATGCTTTTCTGTGACTGGTGAGTACTCAACCAAGTCATTCTGAGAATAGTGTATGCGGCGACCGAG
TTGCTCTTGCCCGGCGTCAATACGGGATAATACCGCGCCACATAGCAGAACTTTAAAAGTGCTCATCATT
GGAAAACGTTCTTCGGGGCGAAAACTCTCAAGGATCTTACCGCTGTTGAGATCCAGTTCGATGTAACCCA
CTCGTGCACCCAACTGATCTTCAGCATCTTTTACTTTCACCAGCGTTTCTGGGTGAGCAAAAACAGGAAG
GCAAAATGCCGCAAAAAAGGGAATAAGGGCGACACGGAAATGTTGAATACTCATACTCTTCCTTTTTCAA
TATTATTGAAGCATTTATCAGGGTTATTGTCTCATGAGCGGATACATATTTGAATGTATTTAGAAAAATA
AACAAATAGGGGTTCCGCGCACATTTCCCCGAAAAGTGCCAC
Features (pLannotate 1.2.2; 15 found; start..end, strand, type, name):
     30..458     -  rep_origin     f1 ori (sequence partly withheld): f1 bacteriophage origin of replication; arrow indicates direction of (+) strand synthesis
    463..618     -  CDS            lacZα (fragment): LacZα fragment of β-galactosidase; lacZ fragment
    626..644     +  promoter       T7 promoter: promoter for bacteriophage T7 RNA polymerase
    667..691     +  misc_feature   MCS (fragment): pBluescript multiple cloning site
   5081..5668    +  CDS            his-24 (fragment): H24_CAEEL - Also known as H1.1 Experimental evidence at protein level: Swiss-Prot protein existence level 1. Histones H1 are necessary for the condensation of nucleosome chains into higher-order structures. From Caenorhabditis elegans.
   5732..6433    +  CDS            CyOFP1: CyOFP1 is a basic (constitutively fluorescent) long stokes shift fluorescent protein published in 2016, derived from Entacmaea quadricolor. It is reported to be a very rapidly-maturing monomer with moderate acid sensitivity.
   6928..7080    +  CDS            aex-5 (fragment): AEX5_CAEEL - Also known as kpc-3 From Caenorhabditis elegans.
   7202..7220    -  promoter       T3 promoter: promoter for bacteriophage T3 RNA polymerase
   7265..7281    -  protein_bind   lac operator: The lac repressor binds to the lac operator to inhibit transcription in E. coli. This inhibition can be relieved by adding lactose or isopropyl-β-D-thiogalactopyranoside (IPTG). lac repressor encoded by lacI
   7289..7319    -  promoter       lac promoter: promoter for the E. coli lac operon
   7334..7355    -  protein_bind   CAP binding site: CAP binding activates transcription in the presence of cAMP. E. coli catabolite activator protein
   7368..7460    -  CDS            lacI (fragment): lac repressor; lacI; The lac repressor binds to the lac operator to inhibit transcription in E. coli. This inhibition can be relieved by adding lactose or isopropyl-β-D-thiogalactopyranoside (IPTG).
   7643..8231    -  rep_origin     ori: high-copy-number ColE1/pMB1/pBR322/pUC origin of replication
   8402..9262    -  CDS            AmpR: β-lactamase; bla; confers resistance to ampicillin, carbenicillin, and related antibiotics
   9263..9367    -  promoter       AmpR promoter: bla
