[The description below was written by a language model from this plasmid's Addgene catalogue record and pLannotate feature annotations shown in this document.]
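Description:
pAS1-rab-3P::his-24::CyOFP is a 9,390 nt worm expression plasmid built on the pAS1 backbone and designed to label the nuclei of all neurons in C. elegans with the fluorescent protein CyOFP. The annotated backbone elements resemble a pBluescript-type cloning vector. They include a high-copy ColE1/pUC origin for propagation in E. coli, an AmpR (β-lactamase) cassette with its own promoter for ampicillin selection, and an f1 phage origin. Remnants of the lacZα/lac promoter–operator region and the multiple cloning site are also present, flanked by T7 and T3 promoters. The insert was assembled by Gibson cloning.

The payload is a fusion of the C. elegans linker histone his-24 (H1.1) to CyOFP1, with the histone coding sequence annotated directly upstream of the fluorescent protein on the same strand. CyOFP1 is a monomeric, rapidly maturing, long Stokes shift fluorescent protein derived from Entacmaea quadricolor. Fusing it to a chromatin-binding histone confines the signal to the nucleus. By its name and stated purpose, expression is driven by the rab-3 promoter, which is widely used for pan-neuronal expression. This promoter is not itself annotated, but it presumably lies in the roughly 4.4 kb unannotated stretch between the cloning site remnant and his-24. A short fragment matching aex-5 is detected downstream of CyOFP1. It may be part of a worm genomic 3′ region, though the record does not identify the 3′ UTR.

Compact nuclear labelling of every neuron suits applications such as locating, segmenting and tracking individual neurons in imaging experiments. The record itself states only that the purpose is nuclear-localized pan-neuronal CyOFP.
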