Addgene plasmid #124347: pAS1-rab-3P::his-24::CyOFP
Purpose: Nuclear Localized Pan-Neuronal CyOFP
Depositing lab: Andrew Leifer. Depositing organization: Princeton University.
Backbone
  Vector backbone: pAS1
  Backbone manufacturer: Anuj Sharma/Leifer Lab
  Vector type: Worm Expression
Growth in bacteria
  Bacterial resistance: Ampicillin, 100 μg/mL
  Growth temperature: 37°C
  Growth strain: DH5alpha
  Copy number: High Copy
Gene/Insert
  Gene/Insert name: rab-3, CyOFP
  Species: C. elegans (nematode)
  Entrez Gene: rab-3 (a.k.a. CELE_C18A3.6)
  Cloning method: Gibson Cloning
Terms and licenses: Academic/Nonprofit Terms; Industry Terms: Not Available to Industry
How to cite: pAS1-rab-3P::his-24::CyOFP was a gift from Andrew Leifer (Addgene plasmid # 124347 ; http://n2t.net/addgene:124347 ; RRID:Addgene_124347)
